Addgene plasmid #75834: MPP7 gRNA (BRDN0001149493)
Purpose: 3rd generation lentiviral gRNA plasmid targeting human MPP7
Depositing lab: John Doench & David Root. Depositing organization: Broad Institute. Publication: Optimized sgRNA design to maximize activity and minimize off-target effects of CRISPR-Cas9. Doench JG, Fusi N, Sullender M, Hegde M, Vaimberg EW, Donovan KF, Smith I, Tothova Z, Wilen C, Orchard R, Virgin HW, Listgarten J, Root DE. Nat Biotechnol. 2016 Jan 18. doi: 10.1038/nbt.3437. PubMed 26780180.
Backbone
  Vector backbone: lentiGuide-Puro
  Backbone manufacturer: Zhang Lab (Addgene plasmid # 52963)
  Vector type: Mammalian Expression, Lentiviral, CRISPR
  Selectable markers: Puromycin
Growth in bacteria
  Bacterial resistance: Ampicillin, 100 μg/mL
  Growth temperature: 37°C
  Growth strain: DH5alpha
  Copy number: High Copy
Gene/Insert
  Gene/Insert name: MPP7 (alt name: MPP7)
  gRNA/shRNA sequence: CACACTTACATCATCGGCCA
  Species: H. sapiens (human)
  Entrez Gene: MPP7
  Promoter: hU6
  Cloning method: Unknown
  Sequencing primers: 5′ U6-F; 3′ pS2-R
Terms and licenses: Academic/Nonprofit Terms; Industry Terms: Not Available to Industry
Depositor comments: The gRNA was designed to target a Genbank reference sequence which has since been removed from the database. Note that this plasmid does NOT contain Cas9. It should be used in conjunction with lentiCas9-Blast (Addgene #52962) or otherwise with cell lines already expressing Cas9. Browse the full kinome gRNA library at http://www.addgene.org/pooled-library/broadgpp-human-kinome/ or visit http://www.broadinstitute.org/rnai/public/ for detailed protocols and information.
How to cite: MPP7 gRNA (BRDN0001149493) was a gift from John Doench & David Root (Addgene plasmid # 75834 ; http://n2t.net/addgene:75834 ; RRID:Addgene_75834)
