[The description below was written by a language model from this plasmid's Addgene catalogue record and pLannotate feature annotations shown in this document.]
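Description:
MPP7 gRNA (BRDN0001149493) is a third-generation lentiviral CRISPR guide plasmid built on the lentiGuide-Puro backbone, carrying a single guide RNA directed against human MPP7. In bacteria it is maintained as a high-copy plasmid through a ColE1/pUC-type origin and selected with ampicillin via the β-lactamase gene. An f1 origin, an SV40 origin and leftover lac and T7/T3 promoter elements from the cloning backbone are also annotated.

The viral genome is transcribed from an RSV promoter fused to a truncated HIV-1 5' LTR, which makes production Tat-independent. It contains the Ψ packaging signal with an adjoining gag fragment, the Rev response element for nuclear export of the full-length RNA, and a central polypurine tract. It ends in a ΔU3 self-inactivating 3' LTR followed by an SV40 polyadenylation signal.

Two expression units sit between the LTRs. A human U6 RNA polymerase III promoter drives the MPP7-specific spacer, which is joined to the Streptococcus pyogenes Cas9 guide scaffold. Downstream, the EF-1α core promoter with its intron A drives the puromycin N-acetyltransferase gene, allowing selection of transduced mammalian cells. A WPRE follows to enhance transcript expression.

The plasmid does not encode Cas9, so it is meant to be used with a separate Cas9 lentivirus or in cells that already express the nuclease, typically to disrupt MPP7. It is an individual clone associated with a human kinome guide library designed under optimized sgRNA rules. The depositors note that the guide was designed against a GenBank reference sequence that has since been withdrawn, so users may wish to check targeting against current annotations.
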