Features (pLannotate 1.2.2; 29 found; start..end, strand, type, name):
     14..80      +  CDS            small t antigen (fragment): SV40 (simian virus 40) small t antigen
    106..317     +  promoter       EF-1α core promoter: core promoter for human elongation factor EF-1α
    318..1256    +  intron         EF-1α intron A: intron upstream of the start codon of human EF-1α
   1278..1877    +  CDS            PuroR (fragment): puromycin N-acetyltransferase; pac from Streptomyces; confers resistance to puromycin
   1893..2481    +  misc_feature   WPRE: woodchuck hepatitis virus posttranscriptional regulatory element
   2532..2551    +  misc_feature   cPPT/CTS (fragment): central polypurine tract and central termination sequence of HIV-1
   2553..2786    +  LTR            3' LTR (ΔU3): self-inactivating 3' long terminal repeat (LTR) from HIV-1
   2864..2985    +  polyA_signal   SV40 poly(A) signal: SV40 polyadenylation signal
   3025..3160    +  rep_origin     SV40 ori: SV40 origin of replication
   3181..3199    -  promoter       T7 promoter: promoter for bacteriophage T7 RNA polymerase
   3207..3362    +  CDS            lacZα (fragment): LacZα fragment of β-galactosidase; lacZ fragment
   3367..3795    +  rep_origin     f1 ori (sequence partly withheld): f1 bacteriophage origin of replication; arrow indicates direction of (+) strand synthesis
   3848..3952    +  promoter       AmpR promoter: bla
   3953..4813    +  CDS            AmpR: β-lactamase; bla; confers resistance to ampicillin, carbenicillin, and related antibiotics
   4984..5572    +  rep_origin     ori: high-copy-number ColE1/pMB1/pBR322/pUC origin of replication
   5755..5847    +  CDS            lacI (fragment): lac repressor; lacI; The lac repressor binds to the lac operator to inhibit transcription in E. coli. This inhibition can be relieved by adding lactose or isopropyl-β-D-thiogalactopyranoside (IPTG).
   5860..5881    +  protein_bind   CAP binding site: CAP binding activates transcription in the presence of cAMP. E. coli catabolite activator protein
   5896..5926    +  promoter       lac promoter: promoter for the E. coli lac operon
   5934..5950    +  protein_bind   lac operator: The lac repressor binds to the lac operator to inhibit transcription in E. coli. This inhibition can be relieved by adding lactose or isopropyl-β-D-thiogalactopyranoside (IPTG). lac repressor encoded by lacI
   5995..6013    +  promoter       T3 promoter: promoter for bacteriophage T3 RNA polymerase
   6041..6267    +  promoter       RSV promoter: Rous sarcoma virus enhancer/promoter
   6268..6448    +  LTR            5' LTR (truncated): truncated 5' long terminal repeat (LTR) from HIV-1
   6495..6620    +  misc_feature   HIV-1 Ψ: packaging signal of human immunodeficiency virus type 1
   6604..6967    +  CDS            HIV-1 gag (fragment): gag protein from human immunodeficiency virus 1; gag
   7113..7346    +  misc_feature   RRE: The Rev response element (RRE) of HIV-1 allows for Rev-dependent mRNA export from the nucleus to the cytoplasm.
   7723..7749    +  CDS            Rev (fragment): human immunodeficiency virus 1 (HIV-1) Rev protein; rev; enhances nuclear export of unspliced and incompletely spliced viral mRNAs
   7753..7993    +  promoter       U6 promoter: RNA polymerase III promoter for human U6 snRNA
   8023..8098    +  misc_RNA       gRNA scaffold: guide RNA scaffold for the Streptococcus pyogenes CRISPR/Cas9 system
   8154..8271    +  misc_feature   cPPT/CTS: central polypurine tract and central termination sequence of HIV-1
>Addgene plasmid #75834 | MPP7 gRNA (BRDN0001149493) | addgene full sequence | sequence record 184658 | Addgene Assembled Sequence
CCCGGGTGCAAAGATGGATAAAGTTTTAAACAGAGAGGAATCTTTGCAGCTAATGGACCTTCTAGGTCTT
GAAAGGAGTGGGAATTGGCTCCGGTGCCCGTCAGTGGGCAGAGCGCACATCGCCCACAGTCCCCGAGAAG
TTGGGGGGAGGGGTCGGCAATTGATCCGGTGCCTAGAGAAGGTGGCGCGGGGTAAACTGGGAAAGTGATG
TCGTGTACTGGCTCCGCCTTTTTCCCGAGGGTGGGGGAGAACCGTATATAAGTGCAGTAGTCGCCGTGAA
CGTTCTTTTTCGCAACGGGTTTGCCGCCAGAACACAGGTAAGTGCCGTGTGTGGTTCCCGCGGGCCTGGC
CTCTTTACGGGTTATGGCCCTTGCGTGCCTTGAATTACTTCCACCTGGCTGCAGTACGTGATTCTTGATC
CCGAGCTTCGGGTTGGAAGTGGGTGGGAGAGTTCGAGGCCTTGCGCTTAAGGAGCCCCTTCGCCTCGTGC
TTGAGTTGAGGCCTGGCCTGGGCGCTGGGGCCGCCGCGTGCGAATCTGGTGGCACCTTCGCGCCTGTCTC
GCTGCTTTCGATAAGTCTCTAGCCATTTAAAATTTTTGATGACCTGCTGCGACGCTTTTTTTCTGGCAAG
ATAGTCTTGTAAATGCGGGCCAAGATCTGCACACTGGTATTTCGGTTTTTGGGGCCGCGGGCGGCGACGG
GGCCCGTGCGTCCCAGCGCACATGTTCGGCGAGGCGGGGCCTGCGAGCGCGGCCACCGAGAATCGGACGG
GGGTAGTCTCAAGCTGGCCGGCCTGCTCTGGTGCCTGGCCTCGCGCCGCCGTGTATCGCCCCGCCCTGGG
CGGCAAGGCTGGCCCGGTCGGCACCAGTTGCGTGAGCGGAAAGATGGCCGCTTCCCGGCCCTGCTGCAGG
GAGCTCAAAATGGAGGACGCGGCGCTCGGGAGAGCGGGCGGGTGAGTCACCCACACAAAGGAAAAGGGCC
TTTCCGTCCTCAGCCGTCGCTTCATGTGACTCCACGGAGTACCGGGCGCCGTCCAGGCACCTCGATTAGT
TCTCGAGCTTTTGGAGTACGTCGTCTTTAGGTTGGGGGGAGGGGTTTTATGCGATGGAGTTTCCCCACAC
TGAGTGGGTGGAGACTGAAGTTAGGCCAGCTTGGCACTTGATGTAATTCTCCTTGGAATTTGCCCTTTTT
GAGTTTGGATCTTGGTTCATTCTCAAGCCTCAGACAGTGGTTCAAAGTTTTTTTCTTCCATTTCAGGTGT
CGTGACGTACGGCCACCATGACCGAGTACAAGCCCACGGTGCGCCTCGCCACCCGCGACGACGTCCCCAG
GGCCGTACGCACCCTCGCCGCCGCGTTCGCCGACTACCCCGCCACGCGCCACACCGTCGATCCGGACCGC
CACATCGAGCGGGTCACCGAGCTGCAAGAACTCTTCCTCACGCGCGTCGGGCTCGACATCGGCAAGGTGT
GGGTCGCGGACGACGGCGCCGCCGTGGCGGTCTGGACCACGCCGGAGAGCGTCGAAGCGGGGGCGGTGTT
CGCCGAGATCGGCCCGCGCATGGCCGAGTTGAGCGGTTCCCGGCTGGCCGCGCAGCAACAGATGGAAGGC
CTCCTGGCGCCGCACCGGCCCAAGGAGCCCGCGTGGTTCCTGGCCACCGTCGGAGTCTCGCCCGACCACC
AGGGCAAGGGTCTGGGCAGCGCCGTCGTGCTCCCCGGAGTGGAGGCGGCCGAGCGCGCCGGGGTGCCCGC
CTTCCTGGAGACCTCCGCGCCCCGCAACCTCCCCTTCTACGAGCGGCTCGGCTTCACCGTCACCGCCGAC
GTCGAGGTGCCCGAAGGACCGCGCACCTGGTGCATGACCCGCAAGCCCGGTGCCTGAACGCGTTAAGTCG
ACAATCAACCTCTGGATTACAAAATTTGTGAAAGATTGACTGGTATTCTTAACTATGTTGCTCCTTTTAC
GCTATGTGGATACGCTGCTTTAATGCCTTTGTATCATGCTATTGCTTCCCGTATGGCTTTCATTTTCTCC
TCCTTGTATAAATCCTGGTTGCTGTCTCTTTATGAGGAGTTGTGGCCCGTTGTCAGGCAACGTGGCGTGG
TGTGCACTGTGTTTGCTGACGCAACCCCCACTGGTTGGGGCATTGCCACCACCTGTCAGCTCCTTTCCGG
GACTTTCGCTTTCCCCCTCCCTATTGCCACGGCGGAACTCATCGCCGCCTGCCTTGCCCGCTGCTGGACA
GGGGCTCGGCTGTTGGGCACTGACAATTCCGTGGTGTTGTCGGGGAAATCATCGTCCTTTCCTTGGCTGC
TCGCCTGTGTTGCCACCTGGATTCTGCGCGGGACGTCCTTCTGCTACGTCCCTTCGGCCCTCAATCCAGC
GGACCTTCCTTCCCGCGGCCTGCTGCCGGCTCTGCGGCCTCTTCCGCGTCTTCGCCTTCGCCCTCAGACG
AGTCGGATCTCCCTTTGGGCCGCCTCCCCGCGTCGACTTTAAGACCAATGACTTACAAGGCAGCTGTAGA
TCTTAGCCACTTTTTAAAAGAAAAGGGGGGACTGGAAGGGCTAATTCACTCCCAACGAAGACAAGATCTG
CTTTTTGCTTGTACTGGGTCTCTCTGGTTAGACCAGATCTGAGCCTGGGAGCTCTCTGGCTAACTAGGGA
ACCCACTGCTTAAGCCTCAATAAAGCTTGCCTTGAGTGCTTCAAGTAGTGTGTGCCCGTCTGTTGTGTGA
CTCTGGTAACTAGAGATCCCTCAGACCCTTTTAGTCAGTGTGGAAAATCTCTAGCAGTACGTATAGTAGT
TCATGTCATCTTATTATTCAGTATTTATAACTTGCAAAGAAATGAATATCAGAGAGTGAGAGGAACTTGT
TTATTGCAGCTTATAATGGTTACAAATAAAGCAATAGCATCACAAATTTCACAAATAAAGCATTTTTTTC
ACTGCATTCTAGTTGTGGTTTGTCCAAACTCATCAATGTATCTTATCATGTCTGGCTCTAGCTATCCCGC
CCCTAACTCCGCCCATCCCGCCCCTAACTCCGCCCAGTTCCGCCCATTCTCCGCCCCATGGCTGACTAAT
TTTTTTTATTTATGCAGAGGCCGAGGCCGCCTCGGCCTCTGAGCTATTCCAGAAGTAGTGAGGAGGCTTT
TTTGGAGGCCTAGGGACGTACCCAATTCGCCCTATAGTGAGTCGTATTACGCGCGCTCACTGGCCGTCGT
TTTACAACGTCGTGACTGGGAAAACCCTGGCGTTACCCAACTTAATCGCCTTGCAGCACATCCCCCTTTC
GCCAGCTGGCGTAATAGCGAAGAGGCCCGCACCGATCGCCCTTCCCAACAGTTGCGCAGCCTGAATGGCG
AATGGG
[124 nt withheld, positions 3367-3490]
C
[91 nt withheld, positions 3492-3582]
A
[49 nt withheld, positions 3584-3632]
CCTTTGACGTTGGAGTCCACGTTCTTT
[37 nt withheld, positions 3660-3696]
ACCCTATCTCGGTCTATTCTTTTGATTTATAAGGGATTTTGCCGATTTCGGCCTATTGGTTAAAAAATGA
GCTGATTTAACAAAAATTTAACGCGAATTTTAACAAAATATTAACGCTTACAATTTAGGTGGCACTTTTC
GGGGAAATGTGCGCGGAACCCCTATTTGTTTATTTTTCTAAATACATTCAAATATGTATCCGCTCATGAG
ACAATAACCCTGATAAATGCTTCAATAATATTGAAAAAGGAAGAGTATGAGTATTCAACATTTCCGTGTC
GCCCTTATTCCCTTTTTTGCGGCATTTTGCCTTCCTGTTTTTGCTCACCCAGAAACGCTGGTGAAAGTAA
AAGATGCTGAAGATCAGTTGGGTGCACGAGTGGGTTACATCGAACTGGATCTCAACAGCGGTAAGATCCT
TGAGAGTTTTCGCCCCGAAGAACGTTTTCCAATGATGAGCACTTTTAAAGTTCTGCTATGTGGCGCGGTA
TTATCCCGTATTGACGCCGGGCAAGAGCAACTCGGTCGCCGCATACACTATTCTCAGAATGACTTGGTTG
AGTACTCACCAGTCACAGAAAAGCATCTTACGGATGGCATGACAGTAAGAGAATTATGCAGTGCTGCCAT
AACCATGAGTGATAACACTGCGGCCAACTTACTTCTGACAACGATCGGAGGACCGAAGGAGCTAACCGCT
TTTTTGCACAACATGGGGGATCATGTAACTCGCCTTGATCGTTGGGAACCGGAGCTGAATGAAGCCATAC
CAAACGACGAGCGTGACACCACGATGCCTGTAGCAATGGCAACAACGTTGCGCAAACTATTAACTGGCGA
ACTACTTACTCTAGCTTCCCGGCAACAATTAATAGACTGGATGGAGGCGGATAAAGTTGCAGGACCACTT
CTGCGCTCGGCCCTTCCGGCTGGCTGGTTTATTGCTGATAAATCTGGAGCCGGTGAGCGTGGGTCTCGCG
GTATCATTGCAGCACTGGGGCCAGATGGTAAGCCCTCCCGTATCGTAGTTATCTACACGACGGGGAGTCA
GGCAACTATGGATGAACGAAATAGACAGATCGCTGAGATAGGTGCCTCACTGATTAAGCATTGGTAACTG
TCAGACCAAGTTTACTCATATATACTTTAGATTGATTTAAAACTTCATTTTTAATTTAAAAGGATCTAGG
TGAAGATCCTTTTTGATAATCTCATGACCAAAATCCCTTAACGTGAGTTTTCGTTCCACTGAGCGTCAGA
CCCCGTAGAAAAGATCAAAGGATCTTCTTGAGATCCTTTTTTTCTGCGCGTAATCTGCTGCTTGCAAACA
AAAAAACCACCGCTACCAGCGGTGGTTTGTTTGCCGGATCAAGAGCTACCAACTCTTTTTCCGAAGGTAA
CTGGCTTCAGCAGAGCGCAGATACCAAATACTGTTCTTCTAGTGTAGCCGTAGTTAGGCCACCACTTCAA
GAACTCTGTAGCACCGCCTACATACCTCGCTCTGCTAATCCTGTTACCAGTGGCTGCTGCCAGTGGCGAT
AAGTCGTGTCTTACCGGGTTGGACTCAAGACGATAGTTACCGGATAAGGCGCAGCGGTCGGGCTGAACGG
GGGGTTCGTGCACACAGCCCAGCTTGGAGCGAACGACCTACACCGAACTGAGATACCTACAGCGTGAGCT
ATGAGAAAGCGCCACGCTTCCCGAAGGGAGAAAGGCGGACAGGTATCCGGTAAGCGGCAGGGTCGGAACA
GGAGAGCGCACGAGGGAGCTTCCAGGGGGAAACGCCTGGTATCTTTATAGTCCTGTCGGGTTTCGCCACC
TCTGACTTGAGCGTCGATTTTTGTGATGCTCGTCAGGGGGGCGGAGCCTATGGAAAAACGCCAGCAACGC
GGCCTTTTTACGGTTCCTGGCCTTTTGCTGGCCTTTTGCTCACATGTTCTTTCCTGCGTTATCCCCTGAT
TCTGTGGATAACCGTATTACCGCCTTTGAGTGAGCTGATACCGCTCGCCGCAGCCGAACGACCGAGCGCA
GCGAGTCAGTGAGCGAGGAAGCGGAAGAGCGCCCAATACGCAAACCGCCTCTCCCCGCGCGTTGGCCGAT
TCATTAATGCAGCTGGCACGACAGGTTTCCCGACTGGAAAGCGGGCAGTGAGCGCAACGCAATTAATGTG
AGTTAGCTCACTCATTAGGCACCCCAGGCTTTACACTTTATGCTTCCGGCTCGTATGTTGTGTGGAATTG
TGAGCGGATAACAATTTCACACAGGAAACAGCTATGACCATGATTACGCCAAGCGCGCAATTAACCCTCA
CTAAAGGGAACAAAAGCTGGAGCTGCAAGCTTAATGTAGTCTTATGCAATACTCTTGTAGTCTTGCAACA
TGGTAACGATGAGTTAGCAACATGCCTTACAAGGAGAGAAAAAGCACCGTGCATGCCGATTGGTGGAAGT
AAGGTGGTACGATCGTGCCTTATTAGGAAGGCAACAGACGGGTCTGACATGGATTGGACGAACCACTGAA
TTGCCGCATTGCAGAGATATTGTATTTAAGTGCCTAGCTCGATACATAAACGGGTCTCTCTGGTTAGACC
AGATCTGAGCCTGGGAGCTCTCTGGCTAACTAGGGAACCCACTGCTTAAGCCTCAATAAAGCTTGCCTTG
AGTGCTTCAAGTAGTGTGTGCCCGTCTGTTGTGTGACTCTGGTAACTAGAGATCCCTCAGACCCTTTTAG
TCAGTGTGGAAAATCTCTAGCAGTGGCGCCCGAACAGGGACTTGAAAGCGAAAGGGAAACCAGAGGAGCT
CTCTCGACGCAGGACTCGGCTTGCTGAAGCGCGCACGGCAAGAGGCGAGGGGCGGCGACTGGTGAGTACG
CCAAAAATTTTGACTAGCGGAGGCTAGAAGGAGAGAGATGGGTGCGAGAGCGTCAGTATTAAGCGGGGGA
GAATTAGATCGCGATGGGAAAAAATTCGGTTAAGGCCAGGGGGAAAGAAAAAATATAAATTAAAACATAT
AGTATGGGCAAGCAGGGAGCTAGAACGATTCGCAGTTAATCCTGGCCTGTTAGAAACATCAGAAGGCTGT
AGACAAATACTGGGACAGCTACAACCATCCCTTCAGACAGGATCAGAAGAACTTAGATCATTATATAATA
CAGTAGCAACCCTCTATTGTGTGCATCAAAGGATAGAGATAAAAGACACCAAGGAAGCTTTAGACAAGAT
AGAGGAAGAGCAAAACAAAAGTAAGACCACCGCACAGCAAGCGGCCGCTGATCTTCAGACCTGGAGGAGG
AGATATGAGGGACAATTGGAGAAGTGAATTATATAAATATAAAGTAGTAAAAATTGAACCATTAGGAGTA
GCACCCACCAAGGCAAAGAGAAGAGTGGTGCAGAGAGAAAAAAGAGCAGTGGGAATAGGAGCTTTGTTCC
TTGGGTTCTTGGGAGCAGCAGGAAGCACTATGGGCGCAGCGTCAATGACGCTGACGGTACAGGCCAGACA
ATTATTGTCTGGTATAGTGCAGCAGCAGAACAATTTGCTGAGGGCTATTGAGGCGCAACAGCATCTGTTG
CAACTCACAGTCTGGGGCATCAAGCAGCTCCAGGCAAGAATCCTGGCTGTGGAAAGATACCTAAAGGATC
AACAGCTCCTGGGGATTTGGGGTTGCTCTGGAAAACTCATTTGCACCACTGCTGTGCCTTGGAATGCTAG
TTGGAGTAATAAATCTCTGGAACAGATTTGGAATCACACGACCTGGATGGAGTGGGACAGAGAAATTAAC
AATTACACAAGCTTAATACACTCCTTAATTGAAGAATCGCAAAACCAGCAAGAAAAGAATGAACAAGAAT
TATTGGAATTAGATAAATGGGCAAGTTTGTGGAATTGGTTTAACATAACAAATTGGCTGTGGTATATAAA
ATTATTCATAATGATAGTAGGAGGCTTGGTAGGTTTAAGAATAGTTTTTGCTGTACTTTCTATAGTGAAT
AGAGTTAGGCAGGGATATTCACCATTATCGTTTCAGACCCACCTCCCAACCCCGAGGGGACCCAGAGAGG
GCCTATTTCCCATGATTCCTTCATATTTGCATATACGATACAAGGCTGTTAGAGAGATAATTAGAATTAA
TTTGACTGTAAACACAAAGATATTAGTACAAAATACGTGACGTAGAAAGTAATAATTTCTTGGGTAGTTT
GCAGTTTTAAAATTATGTTTTAAAATGGACTATCATATGCTTACCGTAACTTGAAAGTATTTCGATTTCT
TGGCTTTATATATCTTGTGGAAAGGACGAAACACCGCACACTTACATCATCGGCCAGTTTTAGAGCTAGA
AATAGCAAGTTAAAATAAGGCTAGTCCGTTATCAACTTGAAAAAGTGGCACCGAGTCGGTGCTTTTTTAA
GCTTGGCGTAACTAGATCTTGAGACAAATGGCAGTATTCATCCACAATTTTAAAAGAAAAGGGGGGATTG
GGGGGTACAGTGCAGGGGAAAGAATAGTAGACATAATAGCAACAGACATACAAACTAAAGAATTACAAAA
ACAAATTACAAAAATTCAAAATTTTCGGGTTTATTACAGGGACAGCAGAGATCCACTTTGGCGCCGGCTC
GAGGGGG
