>Addgene plasmid #75834 | MPP7 gRNA (BRDN0001149493) | depositor partial sequence | sequence record 143294 | Target Sequence
CACACTTACATCATCGGCCA
