>Addgene plasmid #75834 | MPP7 gRNA (BRDN0001149493) | addgene partial sequence | sequence record 184657 | hU6-F
TACGTGACGTAGAAAGTAATAATTTCTTGGGTAGTTTGCAGTTTTAAAATTATGTTTTAAAATGGACTAT
CATATGCTTACCGTAACTTGAAAGTATTTCGATTTCTTGGCTTTATATATCTTGTGGAAAGGACGAAACA
CCGCACACTTACATCATCGGCCAGTTTTAGAGCTAGAAATAGCAAGTTAAAATAAGGCTAGTCCGTTATC
AACTTGAAAAAGTGGCACCGAGTCGGTGCTTTTTTAAGCTTGGCGTAACTAGATCTTGAGACAAATGGCA
GTATTCATCCACAATTTTAAAAGAAAAGGGGGGATTGGGGGGTACAGTGCAGGGGAAAGAATAGTAGACA
TAATAGCAACAGACATACAAACTAAAGAATTACAAAAACAAATTACAAAAATTCAAAATTTTCGGGTTTA
TTACAGGGACAGCAGAGATCCACTTTGGCGCCGGCTCGAGGGGGCCCGGGTGCAAAGATGGATAAAGTTT
TAAACAGAGAGGAATCTTTGCAGCTAATGGACCTTCTAGGTCTTGAAAGGAGTGGGAATTGGCTCCGGTG
CCCGTCAGTG
